>Addgene plasmid #87827 | pcDNA5-EGFP-NLS-T2A-mCherry-PTS1 | addgene full sequence | sequence record 175008 | Addgene NGS Result
ATGGTGAGCAAGGGCGAGGAGCTGTTCACCGGGGTGGTGCCCATCCTGGTCGAGCTGGACGGCGACGTAA
ACGGCCACAAGTTCAGCGTGTCCGGCGAGGGCGAGGGCGATGCCACCTACGGCAAGCTGACCCTGAAGTT
CATCTGCACCACCGGCAAGCTGCCCGTGCCCTGGCCCACCCTCGTGACCACCCTGACCTACGGCGTGCAG
TGCTTCAGCCGCTACCCCGACCACATGAAGCAGCACGACTTCTTCAAGTCCGCCATGCCCGAAGGCTACG
TCCAGGAGCGCACCATCTTCTTCAAGGACGACGGCAACTACAAGACCCGCGCCGAGGTGAAGTTCGAGGG
CGACACCCTGGTGAACCGCATCGAGCTGAAGGGCATCGACTTCAAGGAGGACGGCAACATCCTGGGGCAC
AAGCTGGAGTACAACTACAACAGCCACAACGTCTATATCATGGCCGACAAGCAGAAGAACGGCATCAAGG
TGAACTTCAAGATCCGCCACAACATCGAGGACGGCAGCGTGCAGCTCGCCGACCACTACCAGCAGAACAC
CCCCATCGGCGACGGCCCCGTGCTGCTGCCCGACAACCACTACCTGAGCACCCAGTCCGCCCTGAGCAAA
GACCCCAACGAGAAGCGCGATCACATGGTCCTGCTGGAGTTCGTGACCGCCGCCGGGATCACTCTCGGCA
TGGACGAGCTGTACAAGGGATCCCCTAAGAAGAAGCGCAAGGTCCTCGAGAGCGGCCGCGGAAGCGGAGA
GGGCAGAGGAAGTCTGCTAACATGCGGTGACGTCGAGGAGAATCCTGGACCTATGGTGAGCAAGGGCGAG
GAGGATAACATGGCCATCATCAAGGAGTTCATGCGCTTCAAGGTGCACATGGAGGGCTCCGTGAACGGCC
ACGAGTTCGAGATCGAGGGCGAGGGCGAGGGCCGCCCCTACGAGGGCACCCAGACCGCCAAGCTGAAGGT
GACCAAGGGTGGCCCCCTGCCCTTCGCCTGGGACATCCTGTCCCCTCAGTTCATGTACGGCTCCAAGGCC
TACGTGAAGCACCCCGCCGACATCCCCGACTACTTGAAGCTGTCCTTCCCCGAGGGCTTCAAGTGGGAGC
GCGTGATGAACTTCGAGGACGGCGGCGTGGTGACCGTGACCCAGGACTCCTCCCTGCAGGACGGCGAGTT
CATCTACAAGGTGAAGCTGCGCGGCACCAACTTCCCCTCCGACGGCCCCGTAATGCAGAAGAAGACCATG
GGCTGGGAGGCCTCCTCCGAGCGGATGTACCCCGAGGACGGCGCCCTGAAGGGCGAGATCAAGCAGAGGC
TGAAGCTGAAGGACGGCGGCCACTACGACGCTGAGGTCAAGACCACCTACAAGGCCAAGAAGCCCGTGCA
GCTGCCCGGCGCCTACAACGTCAACATCAAGTTGGACATCACCTCCCACAACGAGGACTACACCATCGTG
GAACAGTACGAACGCGCCGAGGGCCGCCACTCCACCGGCGGCATGGACGAGCTGTACAAGGCTAGCGGAT
ACAAGAGTAAGCTGTAATAACCCGGGTAATGATCAGCCTCGACTGTGCCTTCTAGTTGCCAGCCATCTGT
TGTTTGCCCCTCCCCCGTGCCTTCCTTGACCCTGGAAGGTGCCACTCCCACTGTCCTTTCCTAATAAAAT
GAGGAAATTGCATCGCATTGTCTGAGTAGGTGTCATTCTATTCTGGGGGGTGGGGTGGGGCAGGACAGCA
AGGGGGAGGATTGGGAAGACAATAGCAGGCATGCTGGGGATGCGGTGGGCTCTATGGCTTCTGAGGCGGA
AAGAACCAGCTGGGGCTCTAGGGGGTATCCCC
[124 nt withheld, positions 1853-1976]
C
[91 nt withheld, positions 1978-2068]
AGGGTGATGGTTCACGTACCTAGAAGTTCCTATTCCGAAGTTCCTATTCTCTAGAAAGTATAGGAACTTC
CTTGGCCAAAAAGCCTGAACTCACCGCGACGTCTGTCGAGAAGTTTCTGATCGAAAAGTTCGACAGCGTC
TCCGACCTGATGCAGCTCTCGGAGGGCGAAGAATCTCGTGCTTTCAGCTTCGATGTAGGAGGGCGTGGAT
ATGTCCTGCGGGTAAATAGCTGCGCCGATGGTTTCTACAAAGATCGTTATGTTTATCGGCACTTTGCATC
GGCCGCGCTCCCGATTCCGGAAGTGCTTGACATTGGGGAATTCAGCGAGAGCCTGACCTATTGCATCTCC
CGCCGTGCACAGGGTGTCACGTTGCAAGACCTGCCTGAAACCGAACTGCCCGCTGTTCTGCAGCCGGTCG
CGGAGGCCATGGATGCGATCGCTGCGGCCGATCTTAGCCAGACGAGCGGGTTCGGCCCATTCGGACCGCA
AGGAATCGGTCAATACACTACATGGCGTGATTTCATATGCGCGATTGCTGATCCCCATGTGTATCACTGG
CAAACTGTGATGGACGACACCGTCAGTGCGTCCGTCGCGCAGGCTCTCGATGAGCTGATGCTTTGGGCCG
AGGACTGCCCCGAAGTCCGGCACCTCGTGCACGCGGATTTCGGCTCCAACAATGTCCTGACGGACAATGG
CCGCATAACAGCGGTCATTGACTGGAGCGAGGCGATGTTCGGGGATTCCCAATACGAGGTCGCCAACATC
TTCTTCTGGAGGCCGTGGTTGGCTTGTATGGAGCAGCAGACGCGCTACTTCGAGCGGAGGCATCCGGAGC
TTGCAGGATCGCCGCGGCTCCGGGCGTATATGCTCCGCATTGGTCTTGACCAACTCTATCAGAGCTTGGT
TGACGGCAATTTCGATGATGCAGCTTGGGCGCAGGGTCGATGCGACGCAATCGTCCGATCCGGAGCCGGG
ACTGTCGGGCGTACACAAATCGCCCGCAGAAGCGCGGCCGTCTGGACCGATGGCTGTGTAGAAGTACTCG
CCGATAGTGGAAACCGACGCCCCAGCACTCGTCCGAGGGCAAAGGAATAGCACGTACTACGAGATTTCGA
TTCCACCGCCGCCTTCTATGAAAGGTTGGGCTTCGGAATCGTTTTCCGGGACGCCGGCTGGATGATCCTC
CAGCGCGGGGATCTCATGCTGGAGTTCTTCGCCCACCCCAACTTGTTTATTGCAGCTTATAATGGTTACA
AATAAAGCAATAGCATCACAAATTTCACAAATAAAGCATTTTTTTCACTGCATTCTAGTTGTGGTTTGTC
CAAACTCATCAATGTATCTTATCATGTCTGTATACCGTCGACCTCTAGCTAGAGCTTGGCGTAATCATGG
TCATAGCTGTTTCCTGTGTGAAATTGTTATCCGCTCACAATTCCACACAACATACGAGCCGGAAGCATAA
AGTGTAAAGCCTGGGGTGCCTAATGAGTGAGCTAACTCACATTAATTGCGTTGCGCTCACTGCCCGCTTT
CCAGTCGGGAAACCTGTCGTGCCAGCTGCATTAATGAATCGGCCAACGCGCGGGGAGAGGCGGTTTGCGT
ATTGGGCGCTCTTCCGCTTCCTCGCTCACTGACTCGCTGCGCTCGGTCGTTCGGCTGCGGCGAGCGGTAT
CAGCTCACTCAAAGGCGGTAATACGGTTATCCACAGAATCAGGGGATAACGCAGGAAAGAACATGTGAGC
AAAAGGCCAGCAAAAGGCCAGGAACCGTAAAAAGGCCGCGTTGCTGGCGTTTTTCCATAGGCTCCGCCCC
CCTGACGAGCATCACAAAAATCGACGCTCAAGTCAGAGGTGGCGAAACCCGACAGGACTATAAAGATACC
AGGCGTTTCCCCCTGGAAGCTCCCTCGTGCGCTCTCCTGTTCCGACCCTGCCGCTTACCGGATACCTGTC
CGCCTTTCTCCCTTCGGGAAGCGTGGCGCTTTCTCATAGCTCACGCTGTAGGTATCTCAGTTCGGTGTAG
GTCGTTCGCTCCAAGCTGGGCTGTGTGCACGAACCCCCCGTTCAGCCCGACCGCTGCGCCTTATCCGGTA
ACTATCGTCTTGAGTCCAACCCGGTAAGACACGACTTATCGCCACTGGCAGCAGCCACTGGTAACAGGAT
TAGCAGAGCGAGGTATGTAGGCGGTGCTACAGAGTTCTTGAAGTGGTGGCCTAACTACGGCTACACTAGA
AGAACAGTATTTGGTATCTGCGCTCTGCTGAAGCCAGTTACCTTCGGAAAAAGAGTTGGTAGCTCTTGAT
CCGGCAAACAAACCACCGCTGGTAGCGGTGGTTTTTTTGTTTGCAAGCAGCAGATTACGCGCAGAAAAAA
AGGATCTCAAGAAGATCCTTTGATCTTTTCTACGGGGTCTGACGCTCAGTGGAACGAAAACTCACGTTAA
GGGATTTTGGTCATGAGATTATCAAAAAGGATCTTCACCTAGATCCTTTTAAATTAAAAATGAAGTTTTA
AATCAATCTAAAGTATATATGAGTAAACTTGGTCTGACAGTTACCAATGCTTAATCAGTGAGGCACCTAT
CTCAGCGATCTGTCTATTTCGTTCATCCATAGTTGCCTGACTCCCCGTCGTGTAGATAACTACGATACGG
GAGGGCTTACCATCTGGCCCCAGTGCTGCAATGATACCGCGAGACCCACGCTCACCGGCTCCAGATTTAT
CAGCAATAAACCAGCCAGCCGGAAGGGCCGAGCGCAGAAGTGGTCCTGCAACTTTATCCGCCTCCATCCA
GTCTATTAATTGTTGCCGGGAAGCTAGAGTAAGTAGTTCGCCAGTTAATAGTTTGCGCAACGTTGTTGCC
ATTGCTACAGGCATCGTGGTGTCACGCTCGTCGTTTGGTATGGCTTCATTCAGCTCCGGTTCCCAACGAT
CAAGGCGAGTTACATGATCCCCCATGTTGTGCAAAAAAGCGGTTAGCTCCTTCGGTCCTCCGATCGTTGT
CAGAAGTAAGTTGGCCGCAGTGTTATCACTCATGGTTATGGCAGCACTGCATAATTCTCTTACTGTCATG
CCATCCGTAAGATGCTTTTCTGTGACTGGTGAGTACTCAACCAAGTCATTCTGAGAATAGTGTATGCGGC
GACCGAGTTGCTCTTGCCCGGCGTCAATACGGGATAATACCGCGCCACATAGCAGAACTTTAAAAGTGCT
CATCATTGGAAAACGTTCTTCGGGGCGAAAACTCTCAAGGATCTTACCGCTGTTGAGATCCAGTTCGATG
TAACCCACTCGTGCACCCAACTGATCTTCAGCATCTTTTACTTTCACCAGCGTTTCTGGGTGAGCAAAAA
CAGGAAGGCAAAATGCCGCAAAAAAGGGAATAAGGGCGACACGGAAATGTTGAATACTCATACTCTTCCT
TTTTCAATATTATTGAAGCATTTATCAGGGTTATTGTCTCATGAGCGGATACATATTTGAATGTATTTAG
AAAAATAAACAAATAGGGGTTCCGCGCACATTTCCCCGAAAAGTGCCACCTGACGTCGACGGATCGGGAG
ATCTCCCGATCCCCTATGGTGCACTCTCAGTACAATCTGCTCTGATGCCGCATAGTTAAGCCAGTATCTG
CTCCCTGCTTGTGTGTTGGAGGTCGCTGAGTAGTGCGCGAGCAAAATTTAAGCTACAACAAGGCAAGGCT
TGACCGACAATTGCATGAAGAATCTGCTTAGGGTTAGGCGTTTTGCGCTGCTTCGCGATGTACGGGCCAG
ATATACGCGTTGACATTGATTATTGACTAGTTATTAATAGTAATCAATTACGGGGTCATTAGTTCATAGC
CCATATATGGAGTTCCGCGTTACATAACTTACGGTAAATGGCCCGCCTGGCTGACCGCCCAACGACCCCC
GCCCATTGACGTCAATAATGACGTATGTTCCCATAGTAACGCCAATAGGGACTTTCCATTGACGTCAATG
GGTGGAGTATTTACGGTAAACTGCCCACTTGGCAGTACATCAAGTGTATCATATGCCAAGTACGCCCCCT
ATTGACGTCAATGACGGTAAATGGCCCGCCTGGCATTATGCCCAGTACATGACCTTATGGGACTTTCCTA
CTTGGCAGTACATCTACGTATTAGTCATCGCTATTACCATGGTGATGCGGTTTTGGCAGTACATCAATGG
GCGTGGATAGCGGTTTGACTCACGGGGATTTCCAAGTCTCCACCCCATTGACGTCAATGGGAGTTTGTTT
TGGCACCAAAATCAACGGGACTTTCCAAAATGTCGTAACAACTCCGCCCCATTGACGCAAATGGGCGGTA
GGCGTGTACGGTGGGAGGTCTATATAAGCAGAGCTCTCCCTATCAGTGATAGAGATCTCCCTATCAGTGA
TAGAGATCGTCGACGAGCTCGTTTAGTGAACCGTCAGATCGCCTGGAGACGCCATCCACGCTGTTTTGAC
CTCCATAGAAGACACCGGGACCGATCCAGCCTCCGGACTCTAGCGTTTAAACTTAAGCTTGGTACCGAGC
TCGGATCTACC
Features (pLannotate 1.2.2; 22 found; start..end, strand, type, name):
      1..717     +  CDS            EGFP: EGFP is a basic (constitutively fluorescent) green fluorescent protein published in 1996, derived from Aequorea victoria. It is reported to be a rapidly-maturing weak dimer with moderate acid sensitivity.
    823..1530    +  CDS            mCherry: mCherry is a basic (constitutively fluorescent) red fluorescent protein published in 2004, derived from Discosoma sp.. It is reported to be a very rapidly-maturing monomer with low acid sensitivity.
   1583..1807    +  polyA_signal   bGH poly(A) signal: bovine growth hormone polyadenylation signal
   1811..1832    +  promoter       SV40 promoter (fragment): SV40 enhancer and early promoter
   1853..2086    +  rep_origin     f1 ori (fragment) (sequence partly withheld): f1 bacteriophage origin of replication; arrow indicates direction of (+) strand synthesis
   2091..2138    +  protein_bind   FRT: FLP-mediated recombination occurs in the 8-bp core sequence TCTAGAAA (Turan and Bode, 2011). FLP recombinase from the Saccharomyces cerevisiae 2μ plasmid
   2146..3168    +  CDS            HygR: aminoglycoside phosphotransferase from E. coli; aph(4)-Ia; confers resistance to hygromycin
   3178..3303    +  CDS            ble (fragment): BLE_KLEPN - Experimental evidence at protein level: Swiss-Prot protein existence level 1. Binding protein with a strong affinity to the bleomycin family of antibiotics. Binds to CL990; an antimitotic-antibiotic compound. From Klebsiella pneumoniae.
   3298..3419    +  polyA_signal   SV40 poly(A) signal: SV40 polyadenylation signal
   3492..3508    -  protein_bind   lac operator: The lac repressor binds to the lac operator to inhibit transcription in E. coli. This inhibition can be relieved by adding lactose or isopropyl-β-D-thiogalactopyranoside (IPTG). lac repressor encoded by lacI
   3516..3546    -  promoter       lac promoter: promoter for the E. coli lac operon
   3561..3582    -  protein_bind   CAP binding site: CAP binding activates transcription in the presence of cAMP. E. coli catabolite activator protein
   3595..3687    -  CDS            lacI (fragment): lac repressor; lacI; The lac repressor binds to the lac operator to inhibit transcription in E. coli. This inhibition can be relieved by adding lactose or isopropyl-β-D-thiogalactopyranoside (IPTG).
   3870..4458    -  rep_origin     ori: high-copy-number ColE1/pMB1/pBR322/pUC origin of replication
   4629..5489    -  CDS            AmpR: β-lactamase; bla; confers resistance to ampicillin, carbenicillin, and related antibiotics
   5490..5594    -  promoter       AmpR promoter: bla
   5653..5705    -  misc_feature   bom (fragment): basis of mobility region from pBR322
   5860..6239    +  enhancer       CMV enhancer: human cytomegalovirus immediate early enhancer
   6240..6443    +  promoter       CMV promoter: human cytomegalovirus (CMV) immediate early promoter
   6445..6464    +  promoter       PLtetO-1 promoter (fragment): modified phage lambda PL promoter with tet operator sites (Lutz and Bujard, 1997)
   6466..6485    +  promoter       PLtetO-1 promoter (fragment): modified phage lambda PL promoter with tet operator sites (Lutz and Bujard, 1997)
   6493..6526    +  promoter       TRE3GV promoter (fragment): 3rd-generation Tet-responsive promoter that can be activated by binding of Tet-On® 3G, optimized for retroviral and lentiviral vectors
