[The description below was written by a language model from this plasmid's Addgene catalogue record and pLannotate feature annotations shown in this document.]
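Description:
pcDNA5-EGFP-NLS-T2A-mCherry-PTS1 is a 6.6 kb mammalian expression plasmid built on the pcDNA5/FRT/TO backbone. It serves as a template for co-expressing two fluorescently tagged proteins from a single transcript. It is propagated in E. coli through a high-copy ColE1/pUC-type origin with ampicillin resistance. Expression is driven by the CMV enhancer and promoter followed by tetracycline operator sites; the annotation software labels these as short PLtetO-1 and TRE3GV fragments. In cells that produce Tet repressor, the cassette is therefore silent until tetracycline or doxycycline is added, while in other cells it is expressed constitutively. A bGH polyadenylation signal terminates the transcript.

The open reading frame encodes EGFP fused to the SV40 large T antigen nuclear localization signal, then a T2A peptide, then mCherry carrying the peroxisomal targeting signal PTS1. The short NLS, T2A and PTS1 segments are too small to appear in the feature table, but they fit the gaps flanking the two fluorescent protein coding sequences. Ribosomal skipping at T2A yields two separate proteins, a nuclear green marker and a peroxisomal red marker. The NLS lies between BamHI and XhoI sites and the PTS1 between NheI and XmaI sites, so each can be replaced with a protein of interest. The first insert must lack a stop codon so that translation continues through the 2A sequence.

Downstream, an FRT site sits directly ahead of a hygromycin resistance gene with an SV40 poly(A) signal. In this backbone design, Flp-mediated recombination into a host line carrying a genomic FRT site activates hygromycin resistance, allowing selection of stable, isogenic, inducible cell lines. The plasmid can also be used for transient transfection.
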