Addgene plasmid #87827: pcDNA5-EGFP-NLS-T2A-mCherry-PTS1
Purpose: Mammalian expression vector template for co-expression of EGFP-tagged and mCherry-tagged proteins using T2A. NLS and PTS1 can be replaced by proteins of interest.
Depositing lab: Andrea Musacchio. Depositing organization: Max Planck Institute for Molecular Physiology. Publication: CDK-regulated dimerization of M18BP1 on a Mis18 hexamer is necessary for CENP-A loading. Pan D, Klare K, Petrovic A, Take A, Walstein K, Singh P, Rondelet A, Bird AW, Musacchio A. Elife. 2017 Jan 6;6. pii: e23352. doi: 10.7554/eLife.23352. PubMed 28059702.
Backbone
  Vector backbone: pcDNA5/FRT/TO
  Backbone manufacturer: Thermo Fisher Scientific
  Backbone size w/o insert (bp): 5137
  Total vector size (bp): 6629
  Vector type: Mammalian Expression
  Selectable markers: Hygromycin
Growth in bacteria
  Bacterial resistance: Ampicillin, 100 μg/mL
  Growth temperature: 37°C
  Growth strain: DH5alpha
  Copy number: High Copy
Gene/Insert 1
  Gene/Insert name: NLS (alt name: nuclear localization signal of SV40 large T antigen)
  Species: Synthetic
  Insert size (bp): 21
  GenBank ID: none
  Promoter: CMV promoter, tetracycline operator
  Tag / fusion protein: EGFP (N terminal on insert)
  Cloning method: Restriction Enzyme; 5′ cloning site BamHI (not destroyed); 3′ cloning site XhoI (not destroyed)
  Sequencing primers: 5′ CAACGAGAAGCGCGATC; 3′ GTCACCTTCAGCTTGGCG
Gene/Insert 2
  Gene/Insert name: PTS1 (alt name: peroxisomal targeting signal 1)
  Species: Synthetic
  Insert size (bp): 15
  GenBank ID: none
  Promoter: CMV promoter, tetracycline operator
  Tag / fusion protein: mCherry (N terminal on insert)
  Cloning method: Restriction Enzyme; 5′ cloning site NheI (not destroyed); 3′ cloning site XmaI (not destroyed)
  Sequencing primers: 5′ CAAGTTGGACATCACCTCCCAC; 3′ CACCTACTCAGACAATGCGATG
Terms and licenses: Academic/Nonprofit Terms; Industry Terms: Not Available to Industry
Depositor comments: No stop codon should be placed at the 3' end of the first insert for proper co-expression using 2A-peptide. Please cite: Pan D, Klare K, Petrovic A, Take A, Walstein K, Singh P, Rondelet A, Bird AW, Musacchio A (2017) CDK-regulated dimerization of M18BP1 on a Mis18 hexamer is necessary for CENP-A loading. Elife 6. doi: 10.7554/eLife.23352.
How to cite: pcDNA5-EGFP-NLS-T2A-mCherry-PTS1 was a gift from Andrea Musacchio (Addgene plasmid # 87827 ; http://n2t.net/addgene:87827 ; RRID:Addgene_87827)
